>Addgene plasmid #41246 | TAL3072 | depositor partial sequence | sequence record 54885 | TAL3072 sequence 2430 bps
TCTAGAGCTAGCACCATGGACTACAAAGACCATGACGGTGATTATAAAGATCATGACATCGATTACAAGG
ATGACGATGACAAGATGGCCCCCAAGAAGAAGAGGAAGGTGGGCATTCACCGCGGGGTACCTATGGTGGA
CTTGAGGACACTCGGTTATTCGCAACAGCAACAGGAGAAAATCAAGCCTAAGGTCAGGAGCACCGTCGCG
CAACACCACGAGGCGCTTGTGGGGCATGGCTTCACTCATGCGCATATTGTCGCGCTTTCACAGCACCCTG
CGGCGCTTGGGACGGTGGCTGTCAAATACCAAGATATGATTGCGGCCCTGCCCGAAGCCACGCACGAGGC
AATTGTAGGGGTCGGTAAACAGTGGTCGGGAGCGCGAGCACTTGAGGCGCTGCTGACTGTGGCGGGTGAG
CTTAGGGGGCCTCCGCTCCAGCTCGACACCGGGCAGCTGCTGAAGATCGCGAAGAGAGGGGGAGTAACAG
CGGTAGAGGCAGTGCACGCCTGGCGCAATGCGCTCACCGGGGCCCCCTTGAACCTGACCCCAGACCAGGT
AGTCGCAATCGCGTCAAACGGAGGGGGAAAGCAAGCCCTGGAAACCGTGCAAAGGTTGTTGCCGGTCCTT
TGTCAAGACCACGGCCTTACACCGGAGCAAGTCGTGGCCATTGCAAATAATAACGGTGGCAAACAGGCTC
TTGAGACGGTTCAGAGACTTCTCCCAGTTCTCTGTCAAGCCCACGGGCTGACTCCCGATCAAGTTGTAGC
GATTGCGTCGCATGACGGAGGGAAACAAGCATTGGAGACTGTCCAACGGCTCCTTCCCGTGTTGTGTCAA
GCCCACGGTTTGACGCCTGCACAAGTGGTCGCCATCGCCAGCCATGATGGCGGTAAGCAGGCGCTGGAAA
CAGTACAGCGCCTGCTGCCTGTACTGTGCCAGGATCATGGACTGACCCCAGACCAGGTAGTCGCAATCGC
GTCAAACGGAGGGGGAAAGCAAGCCCTGGAAACCGTGCAAAGGTTGTTGCCGGTCCTTTGTCAAGACCAC
GGCCTTACACCGGAGCAAGTCGTGGCCATTGCAAGCAATGGGGGTGGCAAACAGGCTCTTGAGACGGTTC
AGAGACTTCTCCCAGTTCTCTGTCAAGCCCACGGGCTGACTCCCGATCAAGTTGTAGCGATTGCGTCGAA
CATTGGAGGGAAACAAGCATTGGAGACTGTCCAACGGCTCCTTCCCGTGTTGTGTCAAGCCCACGGTTTG
ACGCCTGCACAAGTGGTCGCCATCGCCTCGAATGGCGGCGGTAAGCAGGCGCTGGAAACAGTACAGCGCC
TGCTGCCTGTACTGTGCCAGGATCATGGACTGACCCCAGACCAGGTAGTCGCAATCGCGTCAAACGGAGG
GGGAAAGCAAGCCCTGGAAACCGTGCAAAGGTTGTTGCCGGTCCTTTGTCAAGACCACGGCCTTACACCG
GAGCAAGTCGTGGCCATTGCAAGCAACATCGGTGGCAAACAGGCTCTTGAGACGGTTCAGAGACTTCTCC
CAGTTCTCTGTCAAGCCCACGGGCTGACTCCCGATCAAGTTGTAGCGATTGCGTCCAACGGTGGAGGGAA
ACAAGCATTGGAGACTGTCCAACGGCTCCTTCCCGTGTTGTGTCAAGCCCACGGTTTGACGCCTGCACAA
GTGGTCGCCATCGCCAGCCATGATGGCGGTAAGCAGGCGCTGGAAACAGTACAGCGCCTGCTGCCTGTAC
TGTGCCAGGATCATGGACTGACCCCAGACCAGGTAGTCGCAATCGCGTCAAACGGAGGGGGAAAGCAAGC
CCTGGAAACCGTGCAAAGGTTGTTGCCGGTCCTTTGTCAAGACCACGGCCTTACACCGGAGCAAGTCGTG
GCCATTGCAAATAATAACGGTGGCAAACAGGCTCTTGAGACGGTTCAGAGACTTCTCCCAGTTCTCTGTC
AAGCCCACGGGCTGACTCCCGATCAAGTTGTAGCGATTGCGTCGCATGACGGAGGGAAACAAGCATTGGA
GACTGTCCAACGGCTCCTTCCCGTGTTGTGTCAAGCCCACGGTTTGACGCCTGCACAAGTGGTCGCCATC
GCCAACAACAACGGCGGTAAGCAGGCGCTGGAAACAGTACAGCGCCTGCTGCCTGTACTGTGCCAGGATC
ATGGACTGACACCCGAACAGGTGGTCGCCATTGCTTCTAACATCGGAGGACGGCCAGCCTTGGAGTCCAT
CGTAGCCCAATTGTCCAGGCCCGATCCCGCGTTGGCTGCGTTAACGAATGACCATCTGGTGGCGTTGGCA
TGTCTTGGTGGACGACCCGCGCTCGATGCAGTCAAAAAGGGTCTGCCTCATGCTCCCGCATTGATCAAAA
GAACCAACCGGCGGATTCCCGAGAGAACTTCCCATCGAGTCGCGGGATCC
