>Addgene plasmid #41246 | TAL3072 | addgene partial sequence | sequence record 56109 | JDS-TALEN-F 5'-TAGGGGTCGGTAAACAGTGG-3'
TGTGGCGGGTGAGCTTAGGGGGCCTCCGCTCCAGCTCGACACCGGGCAGCTGCTGAAGATCGCGAAGAGA
GGGGGAGTAACAGCGGTAGAGGCAGTGCACGCCTGGCGCAATGCGCTCACCGGGGCCCCCTTGAACCTGA
CCCCAGACCAGGTAGTCGCAATCGCGTCAAACGGAGGGGGAAAGCAAGCCCTGGAAACCGTGCAAAGGTT
GTTGCCGGTCCTTTGTCAAGACCACGGCCTTACACCGGAGCAAGTCGTGGCCATTGCAAATAATAACGGT
GGCAAACAGGCTCTTGAGACGGTTCAGAGACTTCTCCCAGTTCTCTGTCAAGCCCACGGGCTGACTCCCG
ATCAAGTTGTAGCGATTGCGTCGCATGACGGAGGGAAACAAGCATTGGAGACTGTCCAACGGCTCCTTCC
CGTGTTGTGTCAAGCCCACGGTTTGACGCCTGCACAAGTGGTCGCCATCGCCAGCCATGATGGCGGTAAG
CAGGCGCTGGAAACAGTACAGCGCCTGCTGCCTGTACTGTGCCAGGATCATGGACTGACCCCAGACCAGG
TAGTCGCAATCGCGTCAAACGGAGGGGGAAAGCAAGCCCTGGAAACCGTGCAAAGGTTGTTGCCGGTCCT
TTGTCAAGACCACGGCCTTACACCGGAGCAAGTCGTGGCCATTGCAAGCAATGGGGGTGGCAAACAGGCT
CTTGAGACGGTTCAGAGACTTCTCCCAGTTCTCTGTCAAGCCCACGGGCTGACTCCCGATCAAGTTGTAG
CGATTGCGTCGAACATTGGAGGGAAACAAGCATTGGAGACTGTCCAACGGCTCCTTCCCGTGTTGTGTCA
AGCCCACGGTTTGACGCCTGCACAAGTGGTCGCCATCGCC
