[The description below was written by a language model from this plasmid's Addgene catalogue record.]
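Description:
TAL3072 is a TALEN expression plasmid built on the JDS70 backbone, a mammalian expression vector that also carries a T7 promoter. It encodes the "left" half of a nuclease pair directed at the zebrafish fan1 gene (also annotated as mtmr15). It is propagated in E. coli as a high-copy plasmid under ampicillin selection. No feature table accompanies the record, so the origin of replication and other backbone elements are not itemised, although the use of a BGH reverse sequencing primer suggests a BGH polyadenylation region downstream of the coding sequence.

The insert, about 1.6 kb, is an engineered array of TAL effector repeats assembled to recognise a specific 18-nucleotide site in fan1. It was cloned by restriction enzyme methods into the roughly 6.4 kb backbone, destroying the cloning sites in the process. The backbone supplies the flanking parts of the fusion protein: an N-terminal 3X FLAG epitope for detection and a C-terminal wild-type FokI cleavage domain. Because FokI must dimerise to cut DNA, this left monomer is meant to be used with a matching right-hand TALEN that binds the opposite strand nearby. Together the two monomers produce a double-strand break, and error-prone repair of that break can introduce indel mutations.

The CMV promoter drives expression in transfected mammalian cells. The T7 designation indicates that the construct can also serve as a template for in vitro transcription, which is consistent with mRNA delivery into zebrafish embryos. The plasmid belongs to a collection of community-requested zebrafish TALENs associated with work on targeted gene disruption in somatic zebrafish cells.
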