Addgene plasmid #41246: TAL3072
Depositing lab: Keith Joung. Depositing organization: Massachusetts General Hospital. Publication: Targeted gene disruption in somatic zebrafish cells using engineered TALENs. Sander JD, Cade L, Khayter C, Reyon D, Peterson RT, Joung JK, Yeh JR. Nat Biotechnol. 2011 Aug 5;29(8):697-8. doi: 10.1038/nbt.1934. PubMed 21822241.
Backbone
  Vector backbone: JDS70
  Backbone manufacturer: Addgene plasmid #32285
  Backbone size w/o insert (bp): 6447
  Vector type: Mammalian Expression ; T7
Growth in bacteria
  Bacterial resistance: Ampicillin, 100 μg/mL
  Growth temperature: 37°C
  Growth strain: XL1 Blue
  Copy number: High Copy
Gene/Insert
  Gene/Insert name: ZebrafishCommunity-fan1-Left (alt name: fan1)
  Species: D. rerio (zebrafish)
  Insert size (bp): 1640
  Entrez Gene: si:ch211-201b11.2 (a.k.a. mtmr15, fi39f01, wu:fd06a07, wu:fi39f01, si:ch211-163b1.2)
  Promoter: CMV
  Tag / fusion protein: 3X Flag (N terminal on backbone); WT FOKI (C terminal on backbone)
  Cloning method: Restriction Enzyme; 5′ cloning site N/A (destroyed during cloning); 3′ cloning site N/A (destroyed during cloning)
  Sequencing primers: 5′ CMV-F; 3′ BGH-rev
Terms and licenses: Academic/Nonprofit Terms; Industry Terms: Not Available to Industry
Depositor comments: Target binding site: TTGCCTTATTATCTGCGA It is strongly recommended that users perform a diagnostic digest to verify this plasmid prior to use. For example, a double digest of the plasmid with BamHI and KpnI should result in two bands at 2.3kb and 5.8kb.
How to cite: TAL3072 was a gift from Keith Joung (Addgene plasmid # 41246 ; http://n2t.net/addgene:41246 ; RRID:Addgene_41246)
